Addgene plasmid #125848: pLVX-M-Flag-BAP1-F170C
Purpose: express mutant BAP1-F170C
Depositing lab: Boyi Gan. Depositing organization: University of Texas MD Anderson Cancer Center. Publication: BAP1 links metabolic regulation of ferroptosis to tumour suppression. Zhang Y, Shi J, Liu X, Feng L, Gong Z, Koppula P, Sirohi K, Li X, Wei Y, Lee H, Zhuang L, Chen G, Xiao ZD, Hung MC, Chen J, Huang P, Li W, Gan B. Nat Cell Biol. 2018 Oct;20(10):1181-1192. doi: 10.1038/s41556-018-0178-0. Epub 2018 Sep 10. PubMed 30202049.
Backbone
  Vector backbone: pLVX-puro
  Vector type: Lentiviral
  Selectable markers: Puromycin
Growth in bacteria
  Bacterial resistance: Ampicillin, 100 μg/mL
  Growth temperature: 37°C
  Growth strain: NEB Stable
  Copy number: High Copy
Gene/Insert
  Gene/Insert name: BAP1 (BRCA1 associated protein 1)
  Species: H. sapiens (human)
  Mutation: F170C
  Entrez Gene: BAP1 (a.k.a. HUCEP-13, KURIS, TPDS1, UBM2, UCHL2, UVM2, hucep-6)
  Tag / fusion protein: Flag (N terminal on insert)
  Cloning method: Restriction Enzyme; 5′ cloning site Unknown (unknown if destroyed)
Terms and licenses: Academic/Nonprofit Terms; Industry Terms: Not Available to Industry
How to cite: pLVX-M-Flag-BAP1-F170C was a gift from Boyi Gan (Addgene plasmid # 125848 ; http://n2t.net/addgene:125848 ; RRID:Addgene_125848)
