[The description below was written by a language model from this plasmid's Addgene catalogue record and pLannotate feature annotations shown in this document.]
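Description:
pLVX-M-Flag-BAP1-F170C is an HIV-1-based lentiviral expression plasmid built on the pLVX-puro backbone and designed to express a mutant form of human BAP1 (BRCA1 associated protein 1) carrying the F170C substitution. In bacteria it is maintained through a high-copy ColE1/pUC-type origin and selected with ampicillin via the β-lactamase gene. A recombination-tolerant strain is recorded as the growth host, as is common for plasmids with repeated LTR sequences. The annotated sequence record is about 10.3 kb.

The viral portion is flanked by two HIV-1 LTR regions, both labelled by the annotation software as truncated 5' LTRs and each adjoined by a nef-derived fragment. Between them are the Ψ packaging signal with a gag fragment, the Rev response element for Rev-dependent nuclear export of the genomic RNA, and the cPPT/CTS, which aids nuclear import of the reverse-transcribed genome. Downstream, a CMV immediate-early enhancer and promoter (detected only as fragments) sit ahead of a multiple cloning site remnant, a short FLAG epitope match consistent with the N-terminal Flag tag in the catalogue entry, and the BAP1 coding sequence. A separate mouse PGK promoter drives puromycin N-acetyltransferase, allowing selection of transduced mammalian cells. A WPRE before the 3' LTR enhances transcript stability and expression.

The construct serves as the transfer plasmid for lentivirus production, with packaging functions supplied in trans, to obtain stable expression of Flag-tagged BAP1-F170C. The associated publication concerns BAP1 in ferroptosis regulation and tumour suppression. The record does not state the functional consequence of the F170C mutation.
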