Features (pLannotate 1.2.2; 26 found; start..end, strand, type, name):
    377..634     +  LTR            5' LTR (truncated): truncated 5' long terminal repeat (LTR) from HIV-1
    681..806     +  misc_feature   HIV-1 Ψ: packaging signal of human immunodeficiency virus type 1
    790..1128    +  CDS            HIV-1 gag (fragment): gag protein from human immunodeficiency virus 1; gag
   1303..1536    +  misc_feature   RRE: The Rev response element (RRE) of HIV-1 allows for Rev-dependent mRNA export from the nucleus to the cytoplasm.
   1913..2013    +  CDS            Rev (fragment): human immunodeficiency virus 1 (HIV-1) Rev protein; rev; enhances nuclear export of unspliced and incompletely spliced viral mRNAs
   2028..2143    +  misc_feature   cPPT/CTS: central polypurine tract and central termination sequence of HIV-1 (lacking the first T)
   2201..2504    +  enhancer       CMV enhancer: human cytomegalovirus immediate early enhancer
   2577..2594    -  promoter       CMV promoter (fragment): human cytomegalovirus (CMV) immediate early promoter
   2664..2708    +  promoter       CMVd3 promoter: truncated human cytomegalovirus (CMV) immediate early promoter that yields strongly reduced expression relative to the full-length promoter
   2793..2824    +  misc_feature   MCS (fragment): multiple cloning site
   2839..2859    +  CDS            3xFLAG (fragment): three tandem FLAG® epitope tags
   2870..5053    +  CDS            BAP1: BAP1_HUMAN - Also known as KIAA0272 From Homo sapiens (Human).
   5087..5586    +  promoter       PGK promoter: mouse phosphoglycerate kinase 1 promoter
   5607..6206    +  CDS            PuroR: puromycin N-acetyltransferase; pac from Streptomyces alboniger; confers resistance to puromycin
   6220..6808    +  misc_feature   WPRE: woodchuck hepatitis virus posttranscriptional regulatory element
   6825..7343    +  CDS            nef (fragment): NEF_HV1BR - Experimental evidence at protein level: Swiss-Prot protein existence level 1. Extracellular Nef protein targets CD4(+) T-lymphocytes for apoptosis by interacting with CXCR4 surface receptors (PubMed:14990729). From Human immunodeficiency virus type 1 group M subtype B (isolate BRU/LAI) (HIV-1).
   7391..7648    +  LTR            5' LTR (truncated): truncated 5' long terminal repeat (LTR) from HIV-1
   7801..7817    -  protein_bind   lac operator: The lac repressor binds to the lac operator to inhibit transcription in E. coli. This inhibition can be relieved by adding lactose or isopropyl-β-D-thiogalactopyranoside (IPTG). lac repressor encoded by lacI
   7825..7855    -  promoter       lac promoter: promoter for the E. coli lac operon
   7870..7891    -  protein_bind   CAP binding site: CAP binding activates transcription in the presence of cAMP. E. coli catabolite activator protein
   7904..7996    -  CDS            lacI (fragment): lac repressor; lacI; The lac repressor binds to the lac operator to inhibit transcription in E. coli. This inhibition can be relieved by adding lactose or isopropyl-β-D-thiogalactopyranoside (IPTG).
   8179..8767    -  rep_origin     ori: high-copy-number ColE1/pMB1/pBR322/pUC origin of replication
   8938..9798    -  CDS            AmpR: β-lactamase; bla; confers resistance to ampicillin, carbenicillin, and related antibiotics
   9799..9903    -  promoter       AmpR promoter: bla
   9951..10085   +  polyA_signal   SV40 poly(A) signal: SV40 polyadenylation signal
  10252..329     +  CDS            nef (fragment) (across the origin): NEF_HV1BR - Experimental evidence at protein level: Swiss-Prot protein existence level 1. Extracellular Nef protein targets CD4(+) T-lymphocytes for apoptosis by interacting with CXCR4 surface receptors (PubMed:14990729). From Human immunodeficiency virus type 1 group M subtype B (isolate BRU/LAI) (HIV-1).
>Addgene plasmid #125848 | pLVX-M-Flag-BAP1-F170C | addgene full sequence | sequence record 246149 | Addgene NGS Result
TGGAAGGGCTAATTCACTCCCAAAGAAGACAAGATATCCTTGATCTGTGGATCTACCACACACAAGGCTA
CTTCCCTGATTAGCAGAACTACACACCAGGGCCAGGGGTCAGATATCCACTGACCTTTGGATGGTGCTAC
AAGCTAGTACCAGTTGAGCCAGATAAGGTAGAAGAGGCCAATAAAGGAGAGAACACCAGCTTGTTACACC
CTGTGAGCCTGCATGGGATGGATGACCCGGAGAGAGAAGTGTTAGAGTGGAGGTTTGACAGCCGCCTAGC
ATTTCATCACGTGGCCCGAGAGCTGCATCCGGAGTACTTCAAGAACTGCTGATATCGAGCTTGCTACAAG
GGACTTTCCGCTGGGGACTTTCCAGGGAGGCGTGGCCTGGGCGGGACTGGGGAGTGGCGAGCCCTCAGAT
CCTGCATATAAGCAGCTGCTTTTTGCCTGTACTGGGTCTCTCTGGTTAGACCAGATCTGAGCCTGGGAGC
TCTCTGGCTAACTAGGGAACCCACTGCTTAAGCCTCAATAAAGCTTGCCTTGAGTGCTTCAAGTAGTGTG
TGCCCGTCTGTTGTGTGACTCTGGTAACTAGAGATCCCTCAGACCCTTTTAGTCAGTGTGGAAAATCTCT
AGCAGTGGCGCCCGAACAGGGACTTGAAAGCGAAAGGGAAACCAGAGGAGCTCTCTCGACGCAGGACTCG
GCTTGCTGAAGCGCGCACGGCAAGAGGCGAGGGGCGGCGACTGGTGAGTACGCCAAAAATTTTGACTAGC
GGAGGCTAGAAGGAGAGAGATGGGTGCGAGAGCGTCAGTATTAAGCGGGGGAGAATTAGATCGCGATGGG
AAAAAATTCGGTTAAGGCCAGGGGGAAAGAAAAAATATAAATTAAAACATATAGTATGGGCAAGCAGGGA
GCTAGAACGATTCGCAGTTAATCCTGGCCTGTTAGAAACATCAGAAGGCTGTAGACAAATACTGGGACAG
CTACAACCATCCCTTCAGACAGGATCAGAAGAACTTAGATCATTATATAATACAGTAGCAACCCTCTATT
GTGTGCATCAAAGGATAGAGATAAAAGACACCAAGGAAGCTTTAGACAAGATAGAGGAAGAGCAAAACAA
AAGTAAGACCACCGCACAGCAAGCGGCCGGCCGCTGATCTTCAGACCTGGAGGAGGAGATATGAGGGACA
ATTGGAGAAGTGAATTATATAAATATAAAGTAGTAAAAATTGAACCATTAGGAGTAGCACCCACCAAGGC
AAAGAGAAGAGTGGTGCAGAGAGAAAAAAGAGCAGTGGGAATAGGAGCTTTGTTCCTTGGGTTCTTGGGA
GCAGCAGGAAGCACTATGGGCGCAGCGTCAATGACGCTGACGGTACAGGCCAGACAATTATTGTCTGGTA
TAGTGCAGCAGCAGAACAATTTGCTGAGGGCTATTGAGGCGCAACAGCATCTGTTGCAACTCACAGTCTG
GGGCATCAAGCAGCTCCAGGCAAGAATCCTGGCTGTGGAAAGATACCTAAAGGATCAACAGCTCCTGGGG
ATTTGGGGTTGCTCTGGAAAACTCATTTGCACCACTGCTGTGCCTTGGAATGCTAGTTGGAGTAATAAAT
CTCTGGAACAGATTTGGAATCACACGACCTGGATGGAGTGGGACAGAGAAATTAACAATTACACAAGCTT
AATACACTCCTTAATTGAAGAATCGCAAAACCAGCAAGAAAAGAATGAACAAGAATTATTGGAATTAGAT
AAATGGGCAAGTTTGTGGAATTGGTTTAACATAACAAATTGGCTGTGGTATATAAAATTATTCATAATGA
TAGTAGGAGGCTTGGTAGGTTTAAGAATAGTTTTTGCTGTACTTTCTATAGTGAATAGAGTTAGGCAGGG
ATATTCACCATTATCGTTTCAGACCCACCTCCCAACCCCGAGGGGACCCGACAGGCCCGAAGGAATAGAA
GAAGAAGGTGGAGAGAGAGACAGAGACAGATCCATTCGATTAGTGAACGGATCTCGACGGTATCGCCTTT
AAAAGAAAAGGGGGGATTGGGGGGTACAGTGCAGGGGAAAGAATAGTAGACATAATAGCAACAGACATAC
AAACTAAAGAATTACAAAAACAAATTACAAAAATTCAAAATTTTCGGGTTTATTACAGGGACAGCAGAGA
TCCAGTTTATCGATAAGCTTGGGAGTTCCGCGTTACATAACTTACGGTAAATGGCCCGCCTGGCTGACCG
CCCAACGACCCCCGCCCATTGACGTCAATAATGACGTATGTTCCCATAGTAACGCCAATAGGGACTTTCC
ATTGACGTCAATGGGTGGAGTATTTACGGTAAACTGCCCACTTGGCAGTACATCAAGTGTATCATATGCC
AAGTACGCCCCCTATTGACGTCAATGACGGTAAATGGCCCGCCTGGCATTATGCCCAGTACATGACCTTA
TGGGACTTTCCTACTTGGCAGTACATCTACGTATTAGTCATCGCTATTACCATGGTGATGCGGTTTTGGC
AGTACATCAATGGGCGTGGATAGCGGTTTGACTCACGGGGATTTCCAAGTTTCCACCCCATTGACGTCAA
TGGGAGTTTGTTTTGGCACCAAAATCAACGGGACTTTCCAAAATGTCGTAACAACTCCGCCCCATTGATG
CAAATGGGCGGTAGGCGTGTACGGTGGGAGGTCTATATAAGCAGAGCTCGTTTAGTGAACCGTCAGATCG
CCTGGAGACGCCATCCACGCTGTTTTGACCTCCATAGAAGACACCGACTCTACTAGAGGATCGCTAGCGC
TACCGGACTCAGATCTCGAGCTCATCGGGATCCAGGATGGACTACAAAGACGATGACGACAAGCTCGAGA
ATAAGGGCTGGCTGGAGCTGGAGAGCGACCCAGGCCTCTTCACCCTGCTCGTGGAAGATTTCGGTGTCAA
GGGGGTGCAAGTGGAGGAGATCTACGACCTTCAGAGCAAATGTCAGGGCCCTGTATATGGATTTATCTTC
CTGTTCAAATGGATCGAAGAGCGCCGGTCCCGGCGAAAGGTCTCTACCTTGGTGGATGATACGTCCGTGA
TTGATGATGATATTGTGAATAACATGTTCTTTGCCCACCAGCTGATACCCAACTCTTGTGCAACTCATGC
CTTGCTGAGCGTGCTCCTGAACTGCAGCAGCGTGGACCTGGGACCCACCCTGAGTCGCATGAAGGACTTC
ACCAAGGGTTTTAGCCCTGAGAGCAAAGGATATGCGATTGGCAATGCCCCGGAGTTGGCCAAGGCCCATA
ATAGCCATGCCAGGCCCGAGCCACGCCACCTCCCTGAGAAGCAGAATGGCCTTAGTGCAGTGCGGACCAT
GGAGGCGTTCCACTGTGTCAGCTATGTGCCTATCACAGGCCGGCTCTTTGAGCTGGATGGGCTGAAGGTC
TACCCCATTGACCATGGGCCCTGGGGGGAGGACGAGGAGTGGACAGACAAGGCCCGGCGGGTCATCATGG
AGCGTATCGGCCTCGCCACTGCAGGGGAGCCCTACCACGACATCCGCTTCAACCTGATGGCAGTGGTGCC
CGACCGCAGGATCAAGTATGAGGCCAGGCTGCATGTGCTGAAGGTGAACCGTCAGACAGTACTAGAGGCT
CTGCAGCAGCTGATAAGAGTAACACAGCCAGAGCTGATTCAGACCCACAAGTCTCAAGAGTCACAGCTGC
CTGAGGAGTCCAAGTCAGCCAGCAACAAGTCCCCGCTGGTGCTGGAAGCAAACAGGGCCCCTGCAGCCTC
TGAGGGCAACCACACAGATGGTGCAGAGGAGGCGGCTGGTTCATGCGCACAAGCCCCATCCCACAGCCCT
CCCAACAAACCCAAGCTAGTGGTGAAGCCTCCAGGCAGCAGCCTCAATGGGGTTCACCCCAACCCCACTC
CCATTGTCCAGCGGCTGCCGGCCTTTCTAGACAATCACAATTATGCCAAGTCCCCCATGCAGGAGGAAGA
AGACCTGGCGGCAGGTGTGGGCCGCAGCCGAGTTCCAGTCCGCCCACCCCAGCAGTACTCAGATGATGAG
GATGACTATGAGGATGACGAGGAGGATGACGTGCAGAACACCAACTCTGCCCTTAGGTATAAGGGGAAGG
GAACAGGGAAGCCAGGGGCATTGAGCGGTTCTGCTGATGGGCAACTGTCAGTGCTGCAGCCCAACACCAT
CAACGTCTTGGCTGAGAAGCTCAAAGAGTCCCAGAAGGACCTCTCAATTCCTCTGTCCATCAAGACTAGC
AGCGGGGCTGGGAGTCCGGCTGTGGCAGTGCCCACACACTCGCAGCCCTCACCCACCCCCAGCAATGAGA
GTACAGACACGGCCTCTGAGATCGGCAGTGCTTTCAACTCGCCACTGCGCTCGCCTATCCGCTCAGCCAA
CCCGACGCGGCCCTCCAGCCCTGTCACCTCCCACATCTCCAAGGTGCTTTTTGGAGAGGATGACAGCCTG
CTGCGTGTTGACTGCATACGCTACAACCGTGCTGTCCGTGATCTGGGTCCTGTCATCAGCACAGGCCTGC
TGCACCTGGCTGAGGATGGGGTGCTGAGTCCCCTGGCGCTGACAGAGGGTGGGAAGGGTTCCTCGCCCTC
CATCAGACCAATCCAAGGCAGCCAGGGGTCCAGCAGCCCAGTGGAGAAGGAGGTCGTGGAAGCCACGGAC
AGCAGAGAGAAGACGGGGATGGTGAGGCCTGGCGAGCCCTTGAGTGGGGAGAAATACTCACCCAAGGAGC
TGCTGGCACTGCTGAAGTGTGTGGAGGCTGAGATTGCAAACTATGAGGCGTGCCTCAAGGAGGAGGTAGA
GAAGAGGAAGAAGTTCAAGATTGATGACCAGAGAAGGACCCACAACTACGATGAGTTCATCTGCACCTTT
ATCTCCATGCTGGCTCAGGAAGGCATGCTGGCCAACCTAGTGGAGCAGAACATCTCCGTGCGGCGGCGCC
AAGGGGTCAGCATCGGCCGGCTCCACAAGCAGCGGAAGCCTGACCGGCGGAAACGCTCTCGCCCCTACAA
GGCCAAGCGCCAGTGAGAATTCCGACATGCTCTAGATAATTCTACCGGGTAGGGGAGGCGCTTTTCCCAA
GGCAGTCTGGAGCATGCGCTTTAGCAGCCCCGCTGGGCACTTGGCGCTACACAAGTGGCCTCTGGCCTCG
CACACATTCCACATCCACCGGTAGGCGCCAACCGGCTCCGTTCTTTGGTGGCCCCTTCGCGCCACCTTCT
ACTCCTCCCCTAGTCAGGAAGTTCCCCCCCGCCCCGCAGCTCGCGTCGTGCAGGACGTGACAAATGGAAG
TAGCACGTCTCACTAGTCTCGTGCAGATGGACAGCACCGCTGAGCAATGGAAGCGGGTAGGCCTTTGGGG
CAGCGGCCAATAGCAGCTTTGCTCCTTCGCTTTCTGGGCTCAGAGGCTGGGAAGGGGTGGGTCCGGGGGC
GGGCTCAGGGGCGGGCTCAGGGGCGGGGCGGGCGCCCGAAGGTCCTCCGGAGGCCCGGCATTCTGCACGC
TTCAAAAGCGCACGTCTGCCGCGCTGTTCTCCTCTTCCTCATCTCCGGGCCTTTCGACCTGCAGCCCAAG
CTTACCATGACCGAGTACAAGCCCACGGTGCGCCTCGCCACCCGCGACGACGTCCCCAGGGCCGTACGCA
CCCTCGCCGCCGCGTTCGCCGACTACCCCGCCACGCGCCACACCGTCGATCCGGACCGCCACATCGAGCG
GGTCACCGAGCTGCAAGAACTCTTCCTCACGCGCGTCGGGCTCGACATCGGCAAGGTGTGGGTCGCGGAC
GACGGCGCCGCGGTGGCGGTCTGGACCACGCCGGAGAGCGTCGAAGCGGGGGCGGTGTTCGCCGAGATCG
GCCCGCGCATGGCCGAGTTGAGCGGTTCCCGGCTGGCCGCGCAGCAACAGATGGAAGGCCTCCTGGCGCC
GCACCGGCCCAAGGAGCCCGCGTGGTTCCTGGCCACCGTCGGCGTCTCGCCCGACCACCAGGGCAAGGGT
CTGGGCAGCGCCGTCGTGCTCCCCGGAGTGGAGGCGGCCGAGCGCGCCGGGGTGCCCGCCTTCCTGGAGA
CCTCCGCGCCCCGCAACCTCCCCTTCTACGAGCGGCTCGGCTTCACCGTCACCGCCGACGTCGAGGTGCC
CGAAGGACCGCGCACCTGGTGCATGACCCGCAAGCCCGGTGCCTGACCGCGTCTGGAACAATCAACCTCT
GGATTACAAAATTTGTGAAAGATTGACTGGTATTCTTAACTATGTTGCTCCTTTTACGCTATGTGGATAC
GCTGCTTTAATGCCTTTGTATCATGCTATTGCTTCCCGTATGGCTTTCATTTTCTCCTCCTTGTATAAAT
CCTGGTTGCTGTCTCTTTATGAGGAGTTGTGGCCCGTTGTCAGGCAACGTGGCGTGGTGTGCACTGTGTT
TGCTGACGCAACCCCCACTGGTTGGGGCATTGCCACCACCTGTCAGCTCCTTTCCGGGACTTTCGCTTTC
CCCCTCCCTATTGCCACGGCGGAACTCATCGCCGCCTGCCTTGCCCGCTGCTGGACAGGGGCTCGGCTGT
TGGGCACTGACAATTCCGTGGTGTTGTCGGGGAAGCTGACGTCCTTTCCATGGCTGCTCGCCTGTGTTGC
CACCTGGATTCTGCGCGGGACGTCCTTCTGCTACGTCCCTTCGGCCCTCAATCCAGCGGACCTTCCTTCC
CGCGGCCTGCTGCCGGCTCTGCGGCCTCTTCCGCGTCTTCGCCTTCGCCCTCAGACGAGTCGGATCTCCC
TTTGGGCCGCCTCCCCGCCTGGAATTAATTCTGCAGTCGAGACCTAGAAAAACATGGAGCAATCACAAGT
AGCAATACAGCAGCTACCAATGCTGATTGTGCCTGGCTAGAAGCACAAGAGGAGGAGGAGGTGGGTTTTC
CAGTCACACCTCAGGTACCTTTAAGACCAATGACTTACAAGGCAGCTGTAGATCTTAGCCACTTTTTAAA
AGAAAAGAGGGGACTGGAAGGGCTAATTCACTCCCAACGAAGACAAGATATCCTTGATCTGTGGATCTAC
CACACACAAGGCTACTTCCCTGATTAGCAGAACTACACACCAGGGCCAGGGGTCAGATATCCACTGACCT
TTGGATGGTGCTACAAGCTAGTACCAGTTGAGCCAGATAAGGTAGAAGAGGCCAATAAAGGAGAGAACAC
CAGCTTGTTACACCCTGTGAGCCTGCATGGGATGGATGACCCGGAGAGAGAAGTGTTAGAGTGGAGGTTT
GACAGCCGCCTAGCATTTCATCACGTGGCCCGAGAGCTGCATCCGGAGTACTTCAAGAACTGCTGATATC
GAGCTTGCTACAAGGGACTTTCCGCTGGGGACTTTCCAGGGAGGCGTGGCCTGGGCGGGACTGGGGAGTG
GCGAGCCCTCAGATCCTGCATATAAGCAGCTGCTTTTTGCCTGTACTGGGTCTCTCTGGTTAGACCAGAT
CTGAGCCTGGGAGCTCTCTGGCTAACTAGGGAACCCACTGCTTAAGCCTCAATAAAGCTTGCCTTGAGTG
CTTCAAGTAGTGTGTGCCCGTCTGTTGTGTGACTCTGGTAACTAGAGATCCCTCAGACCCTTTTAGTCAG
TGTGGAAAATCTCTAGCAGTAGTAGTTCATGTCATCTTATTATTCAGTATTTATAACTTGCAAAGAAATG
AATATCAGAGAGTGAGAGGCCTTGACATTGCTAGCGTTTTACCGTCGACCTCTAGCTAGAGCTTGGCGTA
ATCATGGTCATAGCTGTTTCCTGTGTGAAATTGTTATCCGCTCACAATTCCACACAACATACGAGCCGGA
AGCATAAAGTGTAAAGCCTGGGGTGCCTAATGAGTGAGCTAACTCACATTAATTGCGTTGCGCTCACTGC
CCGCTTTCCAGTCGGGAAACCTGTCGTGCCAGCTGCATTAATGAATCGGCCAACGCGCGGGGAGAGGCGG
TTTGCGTATTGGGCGCTCTTCCGCTTCCTCGCTCACTGACTCGCTGCGCTCGGTCGTTCGGCTGCGGCGA
GCGGTATCAGCTCACTCAAAGGCGGTAATACGGTTATCCACAGAATCAGGGGATAACGCAGGAAAGAACA
TGTGAGCAAAAGGCCAGCAAAAGGCCAGGAACCGTAAAAAGGCCGCGTTGCTGGCGTTTTTCCATAGGCT
CCGCCCCCCTGACGAGCATCACAAAAATCGACGCTCAAGTCAGAGGTGGCGAAACCCGACAGGACTATAA
AGATACCAGGCGTTTCCCCCTGGAAGCTCCCTCGTGCGCTCTCCTGTTCCGACCCTGCCGCTTACCGGAT
ACCTGTCCGCCTTTCTCCCTTCGGGAAGCGTGGCGCTTTCTCATAGCTCACGCTGTAGGTATCTCAGTTC
GGTGTAGGTCGTTCGCTCCAAGCTGGGCTGTGTGCACGAACCCCCCGTTCAGCCCGACCGCTGCGCCTTA
TCCGGTAACTATCGTCTTGAGTCCAACCCGGTAAGACACGACTTATCGCCACTGGCAGCAGCCACTGGTA
ACAGGATTAGCAGAGCGAGGTATGTAGGCGGTGCTACAGAGTTCTTGAAGTGGTGGCCTAACTACGGCTA
CACTAGAAGAACAGTATTTGGTATCTGCGCTCTGCTGAAGCCAGTTACCTTCGGAAAAAGAGTTGGTAGC
TCTTGATCCGGCAAACAAACCACCGCTGGTAGCGGTGGTTTTTTTGTTTGCAAGCAGCAGATTACGCGCA
GAAAAAAAGGATCTCAAGAAGATCCTTTGATCTTTTCTACGGGGTCTGACGCTCAGTGGAACGAAAACTC
ACGTTAAGGGATTTTGGTCATGAGATTATCAAAAAGGATCTTCACCTAGATCCTTTTAAATTAAAAATGA
AGTTTTAAATCAATCTAAAGTATATATGAGTAAACTTGGTCTGACAGTTACCAATGCTTAATCAGTGAGG
CACCTATCTCAGCGATCTGTCTATTTCGTTCATCCATAGTTGCCTGACTCCCCGTCGTGTAGATAACTAC
GATACGGGAGGGCTTACCATCTGGCCCCAGTGCTGCAATGATACCGCGAGACCCACGCTCACCGGCTCCA
GATTTATCAGCAATAAACCAGCCAGCCGGAAGGGCCGAGCGCAGAAGTGGTCCTGCAACTTTATCCGCCT
CCATCCAGTCTATTAATTGTTGCCGGGAAGCTAGAGTAAGTAGTTCGCCAGTTAATAGTTTGCGCAACGT
TGTTGCCATTGCTACAGGCATCGTGGTGTCACGCTCGTCGTTTGGTATGGCTTCATTCAGCTCCGGTTCC
CAACGATCAAGGCGAGTTACATGATCCCCCATGTTGTGCAAAAAAGCGGTTAGCTCCTTCGGTCCTCCGA
TCGTTGTCAGAAGTAAGTTGGCCGCAGTGTTATCACTCATGGTTATGGCAGCACTGCATAATTCTCTTAC
TGTCATGCCATCCGTAAGATGCTTTTCTGTGACTGGTGAGTACTCAACCAAGTCATTCTGAGAATAGTGT
ATGCGGCGACCGAGTTGCTCTTGCCCGGCGTCAATACGGGATAATACCGCGCCACATAGCAGAACTTTAA
AAGTGCTCATCATTGGAAAACGTTCTTCGGGGCGAAAACTCTCAAGGATCTTACCGCTGTTGAGATCCAG
TTCGATGTAACCCACTCGTGCACCCAACTGATCTTCAGCATCTTTTACTTTCACCAGCGTTTCTGGGTGA
GCAAAAACAGGAAGGCAAAATGCCGCAAAAAAGGGAATAAGGGCGACACGGAAATGTTGAATACTCATAC
TCTTCCTTTTTCAATATTATTGAAGCATTTATCAGGGTTATTGTCTCATGAGCGGATACATATTTGAATG
TATTTAGAAAAATAAACAAATAGGGGTTCCGCGCACATTTCCCCGAAAAGTGCCACCTGACGTCGACGGA
TCGGGAGATCAACTTGTTTATTGCAGCTTATAATGGTTACAAATAAAGCAATAGCATCACAAATTTCACA
AATAAAGCATTTTTTTCACTGCATTCTAGTTGTGGTTTGTCCAAACTCATCAATGTATCTTATCATGTCT
GGATCAACTGGATAACTCAAGCTAACCAAAATCATCCCAAACTTCCCACCCCATACCCTATTACCACTGC
CAATTACCTGTGGTTTCATTTACTCTAAACCTGTGATTCCTCTGAATTATTTTCATTTTAAAGAAATTGT
ATTTGTTAAATATGTACTACAAACTTAGTAGT
